Addgene plasmid #127008: pJUMP19-Pmer_P
Purpose: Basic Part P- Promoter (non-constitutive); Pmer; metal sensitive; controlled by merR
Depositing lab: Chris French. Depositing organization: University of Edinburgh. Publication: Joint universal modular plasmids (JUMP): a flexible vector platform for synthetic biology. Valenzuela-Ortega M, French C. Synth Biol (Oxf). 2021 Feb 2;6(1):ysab003. doi: 10.1093/synbio/ysab003. eCollection 2021. PubMed 33623824.
Backbone
  Vector backbone: pJUMP19-Pac
  Backbone manufacturer: Backbone derived from SEVA.
  Vector type: Bacterial Expression, Synthetic Biology
Growth in bacteria
  Bacterial resistance: Ampicillin, 100 μg/mL
  Growth temperature: 37°C
  Growth strain: JM109
  Copy number: Low Copy
Gene/Insert
  Gene/Insert name: Part Pmer_P
  Species: Synthetic
  Mutation: None
  Cloning method: Restriction Enzyme; 5′ cloning site Unknown (unknown if destroyed)
Terms and licenses: Academic/Nonprofit Terms; Industry Terms: Not Available to Industry
Depositor comments: Part based on promoter of E. coli MG1655 Please visit https://www.biorxiv.org/content/10.1101/799585v1 for bioRxiv preprint.
How to cite: pJUMP19-Pmer_P was a gift from Chris French (Addgene plasmid # 127008 ; http://n2t.net/addgene:127008 ; RRID:Addgene_127008)
