[The description below was written by a language model from this plasmid's Addgene catalogue record and pLannotate feature annotations shown in this document.]
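Description:
pJUMP19-Pmer_P is a basic "P" (promoter) part plasmid from the JUMP (Joint Universal Modular Plasmids) synthetic biology platform, built on the pJUMP19-Pac backbone, which is derived from the SEVA vector series. It is a bacterial plasmid of about 3.9 kb, selected with ampicillin through a TEM-type beta-lactamase (bla) gene driven by its own promoter and followed by the phage fd terminator. Replication relies on a ColE1/pMB1-family origin accompanied by the rop gene and the pBR322 bom region, which fits the low copy number given in the record. An incP oriT is also present, so the plasmid can be mobilised by conjugation when transfer functions are supplied in trans. A short mbeC fragment appears to be a remnant of the ColE1-type mobilisation region.

The stored part is Pmer, a non-constitutive, metal-sensitive promoter controlled by the regulator MerR. The depositor describes it as based on a promoter from E. coli MG1655. The promoter itself is not annotated in the feature table, but it presumably sits in the roughly 100 bp interval between the BioBrick prefix and suffix, which mark the part position. No merR gene is annotated on the plasmid, so regulation would depend on MerR supplied from elsewhere.

Downstream of the suffix lie a phage T7 gene 10 ribosome binding site, a GFP coding sequence (annotated as yEGFP) and the lambda t0 terminator. This arrangement could report promoter activity by fluorescence, although the record does not state that purpose. An rrnB T1 terminator insulates the cassette from upstream transcription. The plasmid serves mainly as a source of the Pmer part for modular assembly of metal-responsive expression devices.
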