Features (pLannotate 1.2.2; 14 found; start..end, strand, type, name):
     39..60      +  misc_feature   BioBrick prefix: BioBrick prefix for parts that do not start with "ATG"
    170..190     +  misc_feature   BioBrick suffix: universal suffix for all parts
    218..238     +  RBS            RBS: efficient ribosome binding site from bacteriophage T7 gene 10 (Olins and Rangwala, 1989)
    246..965     +  CDS            yEGFP: yEGFP is a fluorescent protein published in 1997.
   1005..1099    +  terminator     lambda t0 terminator: transcription terminator from phage lambda
   1172..1263    +  promoter       AmpR promoter: bla
   1264..2121    +  CDS            bla: BLAT_ECOLX - Experimental evidence at protein level: Swiss-Prot protein existence level 1. TEM-type are the most prevalent beta-lactamases in enterobacteria; they hydrolyze the beta-lactam bond in susceptible beta-lactam antibiotics, thus conferring resistance to penicillins and cephalosporins. TEM-3 and TEM-4 are capable of hydrolyzing cefotaxime and ceftazidime. TEM-5 is capable of hydrolyzing ceftazidime. TEM-6 is capable of hydrolyzing ceftazidime and aztreonam. TEM-8/CAZ-2, TEM- 16/CAZ-7 and TEM-24/CAZ-6 are markedly active against ceftazidime. IRT- 4 shows resistance to beta-lactamase in
   2128..2167    +  terminator     fd terminator: central terminator from bacteriophage fd (Otsuka and Kunisawa, 1982)
   2314..2422    +  oriT           oriT: incP origin of transfer
   2458..3046    +  rep_origin     ori: high-copy-number ColE1/pMB1/pBR322/pUC origin of replication
   3232..3372    -  misc_feature   bom: basis of mobility region from pBR322
   3474..3665    -  CDS            rop: Rop protein, which maintains plasmids at low copy number; rop
   3706..3816    +  CDS            mbeC (fragment): MBEC_ECOLX - Experimental evidence at protein level: Swiss-Prot protein existence level 1. Required for efficient mobilization of ColE1 plasmid and is thus essential to promote the specific transfer of the plasmid during conjugation. Probably functions by inducing DNA bending, helping the MbeA relaxase to melt the DNA around the nic site and cleave the phosphodiester bond. Binds specifically double-stranded DNA (dsDNA) containing the ColE1 oriT but does not recognize the inverted repeat (IR). From Escherichia coli.
   3845..3931    -  terminator     rrnB T1 terminator: Escherichia coli rrnB; transcription terminator T1 from the E. coli rrnB gene
>Addgene plasmid #127008 | pJUMP19-Pmer_P | addgene full sequence | sequence record 248257 | Addgene NGS Result
TTAATTAAGGAGTTTTGCAGGTGCACCTGCTTTTCGCTGAATTCGCGGCCGCTTCTAGAGGGTCTGCGAT
GTTTGGTCTCTGGAGATCGCTTGACTCCGTACATGAGTACGGAAGTAAGGTTACGCTATCCAATTTCAAT
TCGAATACTTGAGACCTTTCATCGCGACCTACTAGTAGCGGCCGCTGCAGGGAGTAACTTCTGACTGAGT
TGCATACTTGTTTAACTTTAAGAAGGAGATATACAATGGTAGCCCGTAAAGGAGAAGAACTTTTCACTGG
AGTTGTCCCAATTCTTGTTGAATTAGATGGTGATGTTAATGGGCACAAATTTTCTGTCAGTGGAGAGGGT
GAAGGTGATGCAACATACGGAAAACTTACCCTTAAATTTATTTGCACTACTGGAAAACTACCTGTTCCAT
GGCCAACACTTGTCACTACTTTCGGTTATGGTGTTCAATGCTTTGCGAGATACCCAGATCATATGAAACA
GCATGACTTTTTCAAGAGTGCCATGCCCGAAGGTTATGTACAGGAAAGAACTATATTTTTCAAAGATGAC
GGGAACTACAAGACACGTGCTGAAGTCAAGTTTGAAGGTGATACCCTTGTTAATAGAATCGAGTTAAAAG
GTATTGATTTTAAAGAAGATGGAAACATTCTTGGACACAAATTGGAATACAACTATAACTCACACAATGT
ATACATCATGGCAGACAAACAAAAGAATGGAATCAAAGTTAACTTCAAAATTAGACACAACATTGAAGAT
GGAAGCGTTCAACTAGCAGACCATTATCAACAAAATACTCCAATTGGCGATGGCCCTGTCCTTTTACCAG
ACAACCATTACCTGTCCACACAATCTGCCCTTTCGAAAGATCCCAACGAAAAGAGAGATCACATGGTCCT
TCTTGAGTTTGTAACAGCTGCTGGGATTACACATGGCATGGATGAACTATACAAAGGTTCGTAACTTCTG
ACTGAGTTGCACGCTCTAGTCTTGGACTCCTGTTGATAGATCCAGTAATGACCTCAGAACTCCATCTGGA
TTTGTTCAGAACGCTCGGTTGCCGCCGGGCGTTTTTTATTGGTGAGAATCCAGGGGTCCCCAATAATTAC
GATTTAAATTAGTAGCCCGCCTAATGAGCGGGCTTTTTTTTAATTCCCCTATTTGTTTATTTTTCTAAAT
ACATTCAAATATGTATCCGCTCATGAGACAATAACCCTGATAAATGCTTCAATAATATTGAAAAAGGAAG
AGTATGAGCATTCAGCATTTTCGTGTGGCGCTGATTCCGTTTTTTGCGGCGTTTTGCCTGCCGGTGTTTG
CGCATCCGGAAACCCTGGTGAAAGTGAAAGATGCGGAAGATCAACTGGGTGCGCGCGTGGGCTATATTGA
ACTGGATCTGAACAGCGGCAAAATTCTGGAATCTTTTCGTCCGGAAGAACGTTTTCCGATGATGAGCACC
TTTAAAGTGCTGCTGTGCGGTGCGGTTCTGAGCCGTGTGGATGCGGGCCAGGAACAACTGGGCCGTCGTA
TTCATTATAGCCAGAACGATCTGGTGGAATATAGCCCGGTGACCGAAAAACATCTGACCGATGGCATGAC
CGTGCGTGAACTGTGCAGCGCGGCGATTACCATGAGCGATAACACCGCGGCGAACCTGCTGCTGACGACC
ATTGGCGGTCCGAAAGAACTGACCGCGTTTCTGCATAACATGGGCGATCATGTGACCCGTCTGGATCGTT
GGGAACCGGAACTGAACGAAGCGATTCCGAACGATGAACGTGATACCACCATGCCGGCAGCAATGGCGAC
CACCCTGCGTAAACTGCTGACGGGTGAGCTGCTGACCCTGGCAAGCCGCCAGCAACTGATTGATTGGATG
GAAGCGGATAAAGTGGCGGGTCCGCTGCTGCGTAGCGCGCTGCCGGCTGGCTGGTTTATTGCGGATAAAA
GCGGTGCGGGCGAACGTGGCAGCCGTGGCATTATTGCGGCGCTGGGCCCGGATGGTAAACCGAGCCGTAT
TGTGGTGATTTATACCACCGGCAGCCAGGCGACGATGGATGAACGTAACCGTCAGATTGCGGAAATTGGC
GCGAGCCTGATTAAACATTGGTAAACCGATACAATTAAAGGCTCCTTTTGGAGCCTTTTTTTTTGGACGA
CCCTTGTCCTTTTCCGCTGCATAACCCTGCTTCGGGGTCATTATAGCGATTTTTTCGGTATATCCATCCT
TTTTCGCACGATATACAGGATTTTGCCAAAGGGTTCGTGTAGACTTTCCTTGGTGTATCCAACGGCGTCA
GCCGGGCAGGATAGGTGAAGTAGGCCCACCCGCGAGCGGGTGTTCCTTCTTCACTGTCCCTTATTCGCAC
CTGGCGGTGCTCAACGGGAATCCTGCTCTGCGAGGCTGGCCGTAGGCCGGCCCCGTAGAAAAGATCAAAG
GATCTTCTTGAGATCCTTTTTTTCTGCGCGTAATCTGCTGCTTGCAAACAAAAAAACCACCGCTACCAGC
GGTGGTTTGTTTGCCGGATCAAGAGCTACCAACTCTTTTTCCGAAGGTAACTGGCTTCAGCAGAGCGCAG
ATACCAAATACTGTCCTTCTAGTGTAGCCGTAGTTAGGCCACCACTTCAAGAACTCTGTAGCACCGCCTA
CATACCTCGCTCTGCTAATCCTGTTACCAGTGGCTGCTGCCAGTGGCGATAAGTCGTGTCTTACCGGGTT
GGACTCAAGACGATAGTTACCGGATAAGGCGCAGCGGTCGGGCTGAACGGGGGGTTCGTGCACACAGCCC
AGCTTGGAGCGAACGACCTACACCGAACTGAGATACCTACAGCGTGAGCTATGAGAAAGCGCCACGCTTC
CCGAAGGGAGAAAGGCGGACAGGTATCCGGTAAGCGGCAGGGTCGGAACAGGAGAGCGCACGAGGGAGCT
TCCAGGGGGAAACGCCTGGTATCTTTATAGTCCTGTCGGGTTTCGCCACCTCTGACTTGAGCGTCGATTT
TTGTGATGCTCGTCAGGGGGGCGGAGCCTATGGAAAAACGCCAGCAACGCGGCCTTTTTACGGTTCCTGG
CCTTTTGCTGGCCTTTTGCTCACATGTTCTTTCCTGCGTTATCCCCTGATTCTGTGGATAACCGTATTAC
CGCCTTTGAGTGAGCTGATACCGCTCGCCGCAGCCGAACGACCGAGCGCAGCGAGTCAGTGAGCGAGGAA
GCGGAAGAGCGCCTGATGCGGTATTTTCTCCTTACGCATCTGTGCGGTATTTCACACCGCATATGGTGCA
CTCTCAGTACAATCTGCTCTGATGCCGCATAGTTAAGCCAGTATACACTCCGCTATCGCTACGTGACTGG
GTCATGGCTGCGCCCCGACACCCGCCAACACCCGCTGACGCGCCCTGACGGGCTTGTCTGCTCCCGGCAT
CCGCTTACAGACAAGCTGTGACAGTCTCCGGGAGCTGCATGTGTCAGAGGTTTTCACCGTCATCACCGAA
ACGCGCGAGGCAGCTGCGGTAAAGCTCATCAGCGTGGTCGTGCAGCGATTCACAGATGTCTGCCTGTTCA
TCCGCGTCCAGCTCGTTGAGTTTCTCCAGAAGCGTTAATGTCTGGCTTCTGATAAAGCGGGCCATGTTAA
GGGCGGTTTTTTCCTGTTTGGTCACTGATGCCTCCGTGTAAGGGGGATTTCTGTTCATGGGGGTAATGAT
ACCGATGAAACGAGAGAGGATGCTCACGATACGGGTTACTGATGATGAACATGCCCGGTTACTGGAACGT
TGTGAGGGTAAACAACTGGCGGTATGGATGCGGCGGGGGCGCGCCCAGCTGTCTAGGGCGGCGGATTTGT
CCTACTCAGGAGAGCGTTCACCGACAAACAACAGATAAAACGAAAGGCCCAGTCTTTCGACTGAGCCTTT
CGTTTTATTTGATGCCT
